>Addgene plasmid #115903 | pcDNA5-LAP-BUB1 | addgene full sequence | sequence record 224892 | Addgene NGS Result
GTGATGCGGTTTTGGCAGTACATCAATGGGCGTGGATAGCGGTTTGACTCACGGGGATTTCCAAGTCTCC
ACCCCATTGACGTCAATGGGAGTTTGTTTTGGCACCAAAATCAACGGGACTTTCCAAAATGTCGTAACAA
CTCCGCCCCATTGACGCAAATGGGCGGTAGGCGTGTACGGTGGGAGGTCTATATAAGCAGAGCTCTCCCT
ATCAGTGATAGAGATCTCCCTATCAGTGATAGAGATCGTCGACGAGCTCGTTTAGTGAACCGTCAGATCG
CCTGGAGACGCCATCCACGCTGTTTTGACCTCCATAGAAGACACCGGGACCGATCCAGCCTCCGGACTCT
AGCGTTTAAACTTAAGCTTGGTACCGAGCTCGGATCCGCTAGCGCTACCGGTCGCCACCATGGTGAGCAA
GGGCGAGGAGCTGTTCACCGGGGTGGTGCCCATCCTGGTCGAGCTGGACGGCGACGTAAACGGCCACAAG
TTCAGCGTGTCCGGCGAGGGCGAGGGCGATGCCACCTACGGCAAGCTGACCCTGAAGTTCATCTGCACCA
CCGGCAAGCTGCCCGTGCCCTGGCCCACCCTCGTGACCACCTTCGGCTACGGCCTGCAGTGCTTCGCCCG
CTACCCCGACCACATGAAGCAGCACGACTTCTTCAAGTCCGCCATGCCCGAAGGCTACGTCCAGGAGCGC
ACCATCTTCTTCAAGGACGACGGCAACTACAAGACCCGCGCCGAGGTGAAGTTCGAGGGCGACACCCTGG
TGAACCGCATCGAGCTGAAGGGCATCGACTTCAAGGAGGACGGCAACATCCTGGGGCACAAGCTGGAGTA
CAACTACAACAGCCACAACGTCTATATCATGGCCGACAAGCAGAAGAACGGCATCAAGGTGAACTTCAAG
ATCCGCCACAACATCGAGGACGGCAGCGTGCAGCTCGCCGACCACTACCAGCAGAACACCCCCATCGGCG
ACGGCCCCGTGCTGCTGCCCGACAACCACTACCTGAGCTACCAGTCCGCCCTGAGCAAAGACCCCAACGA
GAAGCGCGATCACATGGTCCTGCTGGAGTTCGTGACCGCCGCCGGGATCACTCTCGGCATGGACGAGCTG
TACAAGTCCGGAGGGGATCGGTGGAGCTCCACCGGTGGCGGCCGCTCTAGAGAGAATCTTTATTTTCAGG
GCGCCGCCAAATTCAAAGAAACCGCTGCTGCTAAATTCGAACGCCAGCACATGGACAGCGGAGGTGGAGG
TACTAGTCTCGAGATGGACACCCCGGAAAATGTCCTTCAGATGCTTGAAGCCCACATGCAGAGCTACAAG
GGCAATGACCCTCTTGGTGAATGGGAAAGATACATACAGTGGGTAGAAGAGAATTTTCCTGAGAATAAAG
AATACTTGATAACTTTACTAGAACATTTAATGAAGGAATTTTTAGATAAGAAGAAATACCACAATGACCC
AAGATTCATCAGTTATTGTTTAAAATTTGCTGAGTACAACAGTGACCTCCATCAATTTTTTGAGTTTCTG
TACAACCATGGGATTGGAACCCTGTCATCCCCTCTGTACATTGCCTGGGCGGGGCATCTGGAAGCCCAAG
GAGAGCTGCAGCATGCCAGTGCTGTCCTTCAGAGAGGAATTCAAAACCAGGCTGAACCCAGAGAGTTCCT
GCAACAACAATACAGGTTATTTCAGACACGCCTCACTGAAACCCATTTGCCAGCTCAAGCTAGAACCTCA
GAACCTCTGCATAATGTTCAGGTTTTAAATCAAATGATAACATCAAAATCAAATCCAGGAAATAACATGG
CCTGCATTTCTAAGAATCAGGGTTCAGAGCTTTCTGGAGTGATATCTTCAGCTTGTGATAAAGAGTCAAA
TATGGAACGAAGAGTGATTACCATTTCTAAATCAGAATATTCTGTGCACTCATCTTTGGCATCCAAAGTT
GATGTTGAGCAGGTTGTTATGTATTGCAAGGAGAAGCTTATTCGTGGGGAATCAGAATTTTCCTTTGAAG
AATTGAGAGCCCAGAAATACAATCAACGGAGAAAGCATGAGCAATGGGTAAATGAAGACAGACATTATAT
GAAAAGGAAAGAAGCAAATGCTTTTGAAGAACAGCTATTAAAACAGAAAATGGATGAACTTCATAAGAAG
TTGCATCAGGTGGTGGAGACATCCCATGAGGATCTGCCCGCTTCCCAGGAAAGGTCCGAGGTTAATCCAG
CACGTATGGGGCCAAGTGTAGGCTCCCAGCAGGAACTGAGAGCGCCATGTCTTCCAGTAACCTATCAGCA
GACACCAGTGAACATGGAAAAGAACCCAAGAGAGGCACCTCCTGTTGTTCCTCCTTTGGCAAATGCTATT
TCTGCAGCTTTGGTGTCCCCAGCCACCAGCCAGAGCATTGCTCCTCCTGTTCCTTTGAAAGCCCAGACAG
TAACAGACTCCATGTTTGCAGTGGCCAGCAAAGATGCTGGATGTGTGAATAAGAGTACTCATGAATTCAA
GCCACAGAGTGGAGCAGAGATCAAAGAAGGGTGTGAAACACATAAGGTTGCCAACACAAGTTCTTTTCAC
ACAACTCCAAACACATCACTGGGAATGGTTCAGGCAACGCCATCCAAAGTGCAGCCATCACCCACCGTGC
ACACAAAAGAAGCATTAGGTTTCATCATGAATATGTTTCAGGCTCCTACACTTCCTGATATTTCTGATGA
CAAAGATGAATGGCAATCTCTAGATCAAAATGAAGATGCATTTGAAGCCCAGTTTCAAAAAAATGTAAGG
TCATCTGGGGCTTGGGGAGTCAATAAGATCATCTCTTCTTTGTCATCTGCTTTTCATGTGTTTGAAGATG
GAAACAAAGAAAATTATGGATTACCACAGCCTAAAAATAAACCCACAGGAGCCAGGACCTTTGGAGAACG
CTCTGTCAGCAGACTTCCTTCAAAACCAAAGGAGGAAGTGCCTCATGCTGAAGAGTTTTTGGATGACTCA
ACTGTATGGGGTATTCGCTGCAACAAAACCCTGGCACCCAGTCCTAAGAGCCCAGGAGACTTCACATCTG
CTGCACAACTTGCGTCTACACCATTCCACAAGCTTCCAGTGGAGTCAGTGCACATTTTAGAAGATAAAGA
AAATGTGGTAGCAAAACAGTGTACCCAGGCGACTTTGGATTCTTGTGAGGAAAACATGGTGGTGCCTTCA
AGGGATGGAAAATTCAGTCCAATTCAAGAGAAAAGCCCAAAACAGGCCTTGTCGTCTCACATGTATTCAG
CATCCTTACTTCGTCTGAGCCAGCCTGCTGCAGGTGGGGTACTTACCTGTGAGGCAGAGTTGGGCGTTGA
GGCTTGCAGACTCACAGACACTGACGCTGCCATTGCAGAAGATCCACCAGATGCTATTGCTGGGCTCCAA
GCAGAATGGATGCAGATGAGTTCACTTGGGACTGTTGATGCTCCAAACTTCATTGTTGGGAACCCATGGG
ATGATAAGCTGATTTTCAAACTTTTATCTGGGCTTTCTAAACCAGTGAGTTCCTATCCAAATACTTTTGA
ATGGCAATGTAAACTTCCAGCCATCAAGCCCAAGACTGAATTTCAATTGGGTTCTAAGCTGGTCTATGTC
CATCACCTTCTTGGAGAAGGAGCCTTTGCCCAGGTGTACGAAGCTACCCAGGGAGATCTGAATGATGCTA
AAAATAAACAGAAATTTGTTTTAAAGGTCCAAAAGCCTGCCAACCCCTGGGAATTCTACATTGGGACCCA
GTTGATGGAAAGACTAAAGCCATCTATGCAGCACATGTTTATGAAGTTCTATTCTGCCCACTTATTCCAG
AATGGCAGTGTATTAGTAGGAGAGCTCTACAGCTATGGAACATTATTAAATGCCATTAACCTCTATAAAA
ATACCCCTGAAAAAGTGATGCCTCAAGGTCTTGTCATCTCTTTTGCTATGAGAATGCTTTACATGATTGA
GCAAGTGCATGACTGTGAAATCATTCATGGAGACATTAAACCAGACAATTTCATACTTGGAAACGGATTT
TTGGAACAGGATGATGAAGATGATTTATCTGCTGGCTTGGCACTGATTGACCTGGGTCAGAGTATAGATA
TGAAACTTTTTCCAAAAGGAACTATATTCACAGCAAAGTGTGAAACATCTGGTTTTCAGTGTGTTGAGAT
GCTCAGCAACAAACCATGGAACTACCAGATCGATTACTTTGGGGTTGCTGCAACAGTATATTGCATGCTC
TTTGGCACTTACATGAAAGTGAAAAATGAAGGAGGAGAGTGTAAGCCTGAAGGTCTTTTTAGAAGGCTTC
CTCATTTGGATATGTGGAATGAATTTTTTCATGTTATGTTGAATATTCCAGATTGTCATCATCTTCCATC
TTTGGATTTGTTAAGGCAAAAGCTGAAGAAAGTATTTCAACAACACTATACTAACAAGATTAGGGCCCTA
CGTAATAGGCTAATTGTACTGCTCTTAGAATGTAAACGATCACGAAAATAAGGATCCACCGGATCTAGAT
AACTGATCATAATCAGCCATACCACATTTGTAGAGGTTTTACTTGCTTTAAAAAACCTCCCACACCTCCC
CCTGAACCTGAAACATAAAATGAATGCAATTGTTGTTGTTAACCAAATGGCCAAGGGAACCACTGAAGAA
ATGAAATATGTTCTGGGCCAACTTGTTGGTCTGAATTCTCCTAACTCCATTTTGAAAGCTGCTAAAACTT
TATATGAACACTATAGTGGTGGTGAAAGTCATAATTCTTCATCCTCCAAGACTTTTGAAAAAAAAAGGGG
AAAAAAATGAGTCGAGCATGCATCTAGAGGGCCCGTTTAAACCCGCTGATCAGCCTCGACTGTGCCTTCT
AGTTGCCAGCCATCTGTTGTTTGCCCCTCCCCCGTGCCTTCCTTGACCCTGGAAGGTGCCACTCCCACTG
TCCTTTCCTAATAAAATGAGGAAATTGCATCGCATTGTCTGAGTAGGTGTCATTCTATTCTGGGGGGTGG
GGTGGGGCAGGACAGCAAGGGGGAGGATTGGGAAGACAATAGCAGGCATGCTGGGGATGCGGTGGGCTCT
ATGGCTTCTGAGGCGGAAAGAACCAGCTGGGGCTCTAGGGGGTATCCCC
[124 nt withheld, positions 5160-5283]
C
[91 nt withheld, positions 5285-5375]
AGGGTGATGGTTCACGTACCTAGAAGTTCCTATTCCGAAGTTCCTATTCTCTAGAAAGTATAGGAACTTC
CTTGGCCAAAAAGCCTGAACTCACCGCGACGTCTGTCGAGAAGTTTCTGATCGAAAAGTTCGACAGCGTC
TCCGACCTGATGCAGCTCTCGGAGGGCGAAGAATCTCGTGCTTTCAGCTTCGATGTAGGAGGGCGTGGAT
ATGTCCTGCGGGTAAATAGCTGCGCCGATGGTTTCTACAAAGATCGTTATGTTTATCGGCACTTTGCATC
GGCCGCGCTCCCGATTCCGGAAGTGCTTGACATTGGGGAATTCAGCGAGAGCCTGACCTATTGCATCTCC
CGCCGTGCACAGGGTGTCACGTTGCAAGACCTGCCTGAAACCGAACTGCCCGCTGTTCTGCAGCCGGTCG
CGGAGGCCATGGATGCGATCGCTGCGGCCGATCTTAGCCAGACGAGCGGGTTCGGCCCATTCGGACCGCA
AGGAATCGGTCAATACACTACATGGCGTGATTTCATATGCGCGATTGCTGATCCCCATGTGTATCACTGG
CAAACTGTGATGGACGACACCGTCAGTGCGTCCGTCGCGCAGGCTCTCGATGAGCTGATGCTTTGGGCCG
AGGACTGCCCCGAAGTCCGGCACCTCGTGCACGCGGATTTCGGCTCCAACAATGTCCTGACGGACAATGG
CCGCATAACAGCGGTCATTGACTGGAGCGAGGCGATGTTCGGGGATTCCCAATACGAGGTCGCCAACATC
TTCTTCTGGAGGCCGTGGTTGGCTTGTATGGAGCAGCAGACGCGCTACTTCGAGCGGAGGCATCCGGAGC
TTGCAGGATCGCCGCGGCTCCGGGCGTATATGCTCCGCATTGGTCTTGACCAACTCTATCAGAGCTTGGT
TGACGGCAATTTCGATGATGCAGCTTGGGCGCAGGGTCGATGCGACGCAATCGTCCGATCCGGAGCCGGG
ACTGTCGGGCGTACACAAATCGCCCGCAGAAGCGCGGCCGTCTGGACCGATGGCTGTGTAGAAGTACTCG
CCGATAGTGGAAACCGACGCCCCAGCACTCGTCCGAGGGCAAAGGAATAGCACGTACTACGAGATTTCGA
TTCCACCGCCGCCTTCTATGAAAGGTTGGGCTTCGGAATCGTTTTCCGGGACGCCGGCTGGATGATCCTC
CAGCGCGGGGATCTCATGCTGGAGTTCTTCGCCCACCCCAACTTGTTTATTGCAGCTTATAATGGTTACA
AATAAAGCAATAGCATCACAAATTTCACAAATAAAGCATTTTTTTCACTGCATTCTAGTTGTGGTTTGTC
CAAACTCATCAATGTATCTTATCATGTCTGTATACCGTCGACCTCTAGCTAGAGCTTGGCGTAATCATGG
TCATAGCTGTTTCCTGTGTGAAATTGTTATCCGCTCACAATTCCACACAACATACGAGCCGGAAGCATAA
AGTGTAAAGCCTGGGGTGCCTAATGAGTGAGCTAACTCACATTAATTGCGTTGCGCTCACTGCCCGCTTT
CCAGTCGGGAAACCTGTCGTGCCAGCTGCATTAATGAATCGGCCAACGCGCGGGGAGAGGCGGTTTGCGT
ATTGGGCGCTCTTCCGCTTCCTCGCTCACTGACTCGCTGCGCTCGGTCGTTCGGCTGCGGCGAGCGGTAT
CAGCTCACTCAAAGGCGGTAATACGGTTATCCACAGAATCAGGGGATAACGCAGGAAAGAACATGTGAGC
AAAAGGCCAGCAAAAGGCCAGGAACCGTAAAAAGGCCGCGTTGCTGGCGTTTTTCCATAGGCTCCGCCCC
CCTGACGAGCATCACAAAAATCGACGCTCAAGTCAGAGGTGGCGAAACCCGACAGGACTATAAAGATACC
AGGCGTTTCCCCCTGGAAGCTCCCTCGTGCGCTCTCCTGTTCCGACCCTGCCGCTTACCGGATACCTGTC
CGCCTTTCTCCCTTCGGGAAGCGTGGCGCTTTCTCATAGCTCACGCTGTAGGTATCTCAGTTCGGTGTAG
GTCGTTCGCTCCAAGCTGGGCTGTGTGCACGAACCCCCCGTTCAGCCCGACCGCTGCGCCTTATCCGGTA
ACTATCGTCTTGAGTCCAACCCGGTAAGACACGACTTATCGCCACTGGCAGCAGCCACTGGTAACAGGAT
TAGCAGAGCGAGGTATGTAGGCGGTGCTACAGAGTTCTTGAAGTGGTGGCCTAACTACGGCTACACTAGA
AGAACAGTATTTGGTATCTGCGCTCTGCTGAAGCCAGTTACCTTCGGAAAAAGAGTTGGTAGCTCTTGAT
CCGGCAAACAAACCACCGCTGGTAGCGGTGGTTTTTTTGTTTGCAAGCAGCAGATTACGCGCAGAAAAAA
AGGATCTCAAGAAGATCCTTTGATCTTTTCTACGGGGTCTGACGCTCAGTGGAACGAAAACTCACGTTAA
GGGATTTTGGTCATGAGATTATCAAAAAGGATCTTCACCTAGATCCTTTTAAATTAAAAATGAAGTTTTA
AATCAATCTAAAGTATATATGAGTAAACTTGGTCTGACAGTTACCAATGCTTAATCAGTGAGGCACCTAT
CTCAGCGATCTGTCTATTTCGTTCATCCATAGTTGCCTGACTCCCCGTCGTGTAGATAACTACGATACGG
GAGGGCTTACCATCTGGCCCCAGTGCTGCAATGATACCGCGAGACCCACGCTCACCGGCTCCAGATTTAT
CAGCAATAAACCAGCCAGCCGGAAGGGCCGAGCGCAGAAGTGGTCCTGCAACTTTATCCGCCTCCATCCA
GTCTATTAATTGTTGCCGGGAAGCTAGAGTAAGTAGTTCGCCAGTTAATAGTTTGCGCAACGTTGTTGCC
ATTGCTACAGGCATCGTGGTGTCACGCTCGTCGTTTGGTATGGCTTCATTCAGCTCCGGTTCCCAACGAT
CAAGGCGAGTTACATGATCCCCCATGTTGTGCAAAAAAGCGGTTAGCTCCTTCGGTCCTCCGATCGTTGT
CAGAAGTAAGTTGGCCGCAGTGTTATCACTCATGGTTATGGCAGCACTGCATAATTCTCTTACTGTCATG
CCATCCGTAAGATGCTTTTCTGTGACTGGTGAGTACTCAACCAAGTCATTCTGAGAATAGTGTATGCGGC
GACCGAGTTGCTCTTGCCCGGCGTCAATACGGGATAATACCGCGCCACATAGCAGAACTTTAAAAGTGCT
CATCATTGGAAAACGTTCTTCGGGGCGAAAACTCTCAAGGATCTTACCGCTGTTGAGATCCAGTTCGATG
TAACCCACTCGTGCACCCAACTGATCTTCAGCATCTTTTACTTTCACCAGCGTTTCTGGGTGAGCAAAAA
CAGGAAGGCAAAATGCCGCAAAAAAGGGAATAAGGGCGACACGGAAATGTTGAATACTCATACTCTTCCT
TTTTCAATATTATTGAAGCATTTATCAGGGTTATTGTCTCATGAGCGGATACATATTTGAATGTATTTAG
AAAAATAAACAAATAGGGGTTCCGCGCACATTTCCCCGAAAAGTGCCACCTGACGTCGACGGATCGGGAG
ATCTCCCGATCCCCTATGGTGCACTCTCAGTACAATCTGCTCTGATGCCGCATAGTTAAGCCAGTATCTG
CTCCCTGCTTGTGTGTTGGAGGTCGCTGAGTAGTGCGCGAGCAAAATTTAAGCTACAACAAGGCAAGGCT
TGACCGACAATTGCATGAAGAATCTGCTTAGGGTTAGGCGTTTTGCGCTGCTTCGCGATGTACGGGCCAG
ATATACGCGTTGACATTGATTATTGACTAGTTATTAATAGTAATCAATTACGGGGTCATTAGTTCATAGC
CCATATATGGAGTTCCGCGTTACATAACTTACGGTAAATGGCCCGCCTGGCTGACCGCCCAACGACCCCC
GCCCATTGACGTCAATAATGACGTATGTTCCCATAGTAACGCCAATAGGGACTTTCCATTGACGTCAATG
GGTGGAGTATTTACGGTAAACTGCCCACTTGGCAGTACATCAAGTGTATCATATGCCAAGTACGCCCCCT
ATTGACGTCAATGACGGTAAATGGCCCGCCTGGCATTATGCCCAGTACATGACCTTATGGGACTTTCCTA
CTTGGCAGTACATCTACGTATTAGTCATCGCTATTACCATG
Features (pLannotate 1.2.2; 27 found; start..end, strand, type, name):
      1..204     +  promoter       CMV promoter: human cytomegalovirus (CMV) immediate early promoter
    206..225     +  promoter       PLtetO-1 promoter (fragment): modified phage lambda PL promoter with tet operator sites (Lutz and Bujard, 1997)
    227..246     +  promoter       PLtetO-1 promoter (fragment): modified phage lambda PL promoter with tet operator sites (Lutz and Bujard, 1997)
    254..287     +  promoter       TRE3GV promoter (fragment): 3rd-generation Tet-responsive promoter that can be activated by binding of Tet-On® 3G, optimized for retroviral and lentiviral vectors
    410..1126    +  CDS            EYFP: EYFP is a basic (constitutively fluorescent) green/yellow fluorescent protein published in 1996, derived from Aequorea victoria. It is reported to be a very rapidly-maturing weak dimer with high acid sensitivity.
   1153..1171    +  misc_feature   MCS (fragment): pBluescript multiple cloning site
   1172..1191    +  CDS            capTEV™ (fragment): composite tag for in vivo biotinylation, TEV protease cleavage, and 6xHis tagging
   1205..1249    +  CDS            S-Tag: affinity and epitope tag derived from pancreatic ribonuclease A
   1274..4528    +  CDS            BUB1: BUB1_HUMAN - Also known as BUB1L. Experimental evidence at protein level: Swiss-Prot protein existence level 1. Serine/threonine-protein kinase that performs 2 crucial functions during mitosis: it is essential for spindle-assembly checkpoint signaling and for correct chromosome alignment. Has a key role in the assembly of checkpoint proteins at the kinetochore, being required for the subsequent localization of CENPF, BUB1B, CENPE and MAD2L1. Required for the kinetochore localization of PLK1. Required for centromeric enrichment of AUKRB in prometaphase. Plays an important role in defining SGO1
   4554..4638    +  CDS            large T antigen (fragment): large T antigen from SV40 (simian virus 40)
   4658..4837    +  CDS            TTK (fragment): TTK_HUMAN - Also known as MPS1, MPS1L1. Experimental evidence at protein level: Swiss-Prot protein existence level 1. Phosphorylates proteins on serine, threonine, and tyrosine (PubMed:18243099, PubMed:29162720). Probably associated with cell proliferation (PubMed:18243099). Phosphorylates MAD1L1 to promote mitotic checkpoint signaling (PubMed:29162720). Essential for chromosome alignment by enhancing AURKB activity (via direct CDCA8 phosphorylation) at the centromere, and for the mitotic checkpoint (PubMed:18243099). From Homo sapiens (Human).
   4890..5114    +  polyA_signal   bGH poly(A) signal: bovine growth hormone polyadenylation signal
   5118..5139    +  promoter       SV40 promoter (fragment): SV40 enhancer and early promoter
   5160..5393    +  rep_origin     f1 ori (fragment) (sequence partly withheld): f1 bacteriophage origin of replication; arrow indicates direction of (+) strand synthesis
   5398..5445    +  protein_bind   FRT: FLP-mediated recombination occurs in the 8-bp core sequence TCTAGAAA (Turan and Bode, 2011). FLP recombinase from the Saccharomyces cerevisiae 2μ plasmid
   5453..6475    +  CDS            HygR: aminoglycoside phosphotransferase from E. coli; aph(4)-Ia; confers resistance to hygromycin
   6485..6610    +  CDS            ble (fragment): BLE_KLEPN - Experimental evidence at protein level: Swiss-Prot protein existence level 1. Binding protein with a strong affinity to the bleomycin family of antibiotics. Binds to CL990; an antimitotic-antibiotic compound. From Klebsiella pneumoniae.
   6605..6726    +  polyA_signal   SV40 poly(A) signal: SV40 polyadenylation signal
   6799..6815    -  protein_bind   lac operator: The lac repressor binds to the lac operator to inhibit transcription in E. coli. This inhibition can be relieved by adding lactose or isopropyl-β-D-thiogalactopyranoside (IPTG). lac repressor encoded by lacI
   6823..6853    -  promoter       lac promoter: promoter for the E. coli lac operon
   6868..6889    -  protein_bind   CAP binding site: CAP binding activates transcription in the presence of cAMP. E. coli catabolite activator protein
   6902..6994    -  CDS            lacI (fragment): lac repressor; lacI; The lac repressor binds to the lac operator to inhibit transcription in E. coli. This inhibition can be relieved by adding lactose or isopropyl-β-D-thiogalactopyranoside (IPTG).
   7177..7765    -  rep_origin     ori: high-copy-number ColE1/pMB1/pBR322/pUC origin of replication
   7936..8796    -  CDS            AmpR: β-lactamase; bla; confers resistance to ampicillin, carbenicillin, and related antibiotics
   8797..8901    -  promoter       AmpR promoter: bla
   8960..9012    -  misc_feature   bom (fragment): basis of mobility region from pBR322
   9167..9546    +  enhancer       CMV enhancer: human cytomegalovirus immediate early enhancer
