[The description below was written by a language model from this plasmid's Addgene catalogue record and pLannotate feature annotations shown in this document.]
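Description:
pcDNA5-LAP-BUB1 is a mammalian expression plasmid built on a pcDNA5 backbone and designed for site-specific integration into Flp-In host cells with doxycycline-inducible expression. In bacteria it is maintained at high copy through a ColE1/pUC-type origin and selected with ampicillin (AmpR under its own bla promoter). The mammalian integration module consists of an FRT site placed directly upstream of a hygromycin resistance coding sequence followed by an SV40 polyadenylation signal. No full promoter is annotated in front of HygR. This fits the usual Flp-In design, in which FLP-mediated recombination at the genomic FRT site places the marker behind a resident promoter, so that hygromycin resistance reports correct integration.

The expression cassette is driven by the CMV enhancer and promoter. These are followed by short elements annotated as tet operator-containing fragments, which would allow repression by Tet repressor and induction with doxycycline, as the stated purpose describes. The open reading frame begins with an N-terminal LAP-style tag, comprising EYFP, a fragment matching a TEV cleavage tag module and an S-tag, fused to human BUB1, the spindle assembly checkpoint kinase. The record describes this insert as wild-type and siRNA-resistant. A bGH polyadenylation signal terminates the transcript. Between BUB1 and the poly(A) signal, the annotation also detects short fragments matching SV40 large T antigen and human TTK/MPS1. The record does not explain these, and they may be remnants of earlier cloning.

The construct is used to generate stable isogenic lines in which fluorescent, affinity-tagged BUB1 is induced while the endogenous protein is depleted by siRNA, allowing studies of BUB1 function in the checkpoint.
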