Addgene plasmid #115903: pcDNA5-LAP-BUB1
Purpose: Used for expression of siRNA-resistant BUB1-WT from the FRT site of FlpIn cells upon addition of doxycyclin.
Depositing lab: Geert Kops. Depositing organization: Hubrecht Institute. Publication: Dissecting the roles of human BUB1 in the spindle assembly checkpoint. Vleugel M, Hoek TA, Tromer E, Sliedrecht T, Groenewold V, Omerzu M, Kops GJ. J Cell Sci. 2015 Aug 15;128(16):2975-82. doi: 10.1242/jcs.169821. Epub 2015 Jul 6. PubMed 26148513.
Backbone
  Vector backbone: pcDNA5
  Vector type: Mammalian Expression
Growth in bacteria
  Bacterial resistance: Ampicillin, 100 μg/mL
  Growth temperature: 37°C
  Growth strain: DH5alpha
  Copy number: High Copy
Gene/Insert
  Gene/Insert name: BUB1
  Species: H. sapiens (human)
  Entrez Gene: BUB1 (a.k.a. BUB1A, BUB1L, hBUB1)
  Tag / fusion protein: EYFP (N terminal on backbone)
  Cloning method: Restriction Enzyme; 5′ cloning site Unknown (unknown if destroyed)
Terms and licenses: Academic/Nonprofit Terms; Industry Terms: Not Available to Industry
How to cite: pcDNA5-LAP-BUB1 was a gift from Geert Kops (Addgene plasmid # 115903 ; http://n2t.net/addgene:115903 ; RRID:Addgene_115903)
